Addgene plasmid #37347: pQC NLS TdTomato IX
Depositing lab: Connie Cepko. Depositing organization: Harvard Medical School. Publication: Conditional expression of the TVA receptor allows clonal analysis of descendents from Cre-expressing progenitor cells. Beier KT, Samson ME, Matsuda T, Cepko CL. Dev Biol. 2011 May 15;353(2):309-20. Epub 2011 Mar 21. 10.1016/j.ydbio.2011.03.004 PubMed 21397594.
Backbone
  Vector backbone: pQC
  Backbone manufacturer: clontech
  Backbone size w/o insert (bp): 6000
  Total vector size (bp): 7000
Growth in bacteria
  Bacterial resistance: Ampicillin, 100 μg/mL
  Growth temperature: 37°C
  Growth strain: DH5alpha
  Copy number: High Copy
Gene/Insert
  Gene/Insert name: NLS Tdtomato
  Species: Synthetic
  Insert size (bp): 1500
Terms and licenses: Academic/Nonprofit Terms; Industry Terms: Not Available to Industry
How to cite: pQC NLS TdTomato IX was a gift from Connie Cepko (Addgene plasmid # 37347 ; http://n2t.net/addgene:37347 ; RRID:Addgene_37347)
