[The description below was written by a language model from this plasmid's Addgene catalogue record and pLannotate feature annotations shown in this document.]
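Description:
pQC NLS TdTomato IX is a self-inactivating gammaretroviral (MMLV-type) transfer vector built on Clontech's pQC backbone and carrying a nuclear-localised tdTomato reporter. It is maintained in E. coli as a high-copy plasmid through a ColE1/pUC-type origin and selected with ampicillin via the β-lactamase gene. The catalogue gives a total size of about 7 kb, whereas the depositor's full sequence is 7,754 nt.

The viral genome is transcribed in packaging cells from a hybrid 5' end, in which the CMV immediate early enhancer and promoter are fused to a truncated 5' LTR. This is followed by a Ψ packaging signal and a truncated gag segment lacking its start codon, which together support encapsidation of the RNA. The 3' LTR has a U3 deletion, so after reverse transcription and integration both LTRs are transcriptionally inactive. Payload expression therefore depends on the internal CMV enhancer/promoter annotated upstream of the insert. That promoter drives the tdTomato coding sequence, a tandem-dimer orange-red fluorescent protein. The NLS named in the catalogue entry is not annotated as a separate feature.

An EMCV IRES lies directly downstream of tdTomato, but only a short env fragment separates it from the 3' LTR. No second cistron is annotated, so the IRES position appears to be empty, perhaps as a site for adding another gene, though the record does not explain the "IX" suffix. An SV40 promoter and fragments of rop and bom sit in the plasmid backbone outside the LTRs.

The associated publication concerns retroviral clonal analysis of the descendants of progenitor cells. This fits use of the vector to make virus that stably marks infected cells and their progeny with red nuclei for lineage tracing.
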