Features (pLannotate 1.2.2; 19 found; start..end, strand, type, name):
    310..513     +  promoter       CMV promoter: human cytomegalovirus (CMV) immediate early promoter
    514..689     +  LTR            5' LTR (truncated): truncated long terminal repeat from Moloney murine sarcoma virus
    811..1085    +  misc_feature   MESV Ψ (fragment): packaging signal of murine embryonic stem cell virus
   1152..1568    +  CDS            gag (truncated): truncated Moloney murine leukemia virus (MMLV) gag gene lacking the start codon
   1605..1908    +  enhancer       CMV enhancer: human cytomegalovirus immediate early enhancer
   1981..1998    -  promoter       CMV promoter (fragment): human cytomegalovirus (CMV) immediate early promoter
   2061..2112    +  promoter       CMVd2 promoter: truncated human cytomegalovirus (CMV) immediate early promoter that yields moderately reduced expression relative to the full-length promoter
   2315..3742    +  CDS            tdTomato: tdTomato is a basic (constitutively fluorescent) orange fluorescent protein published in 2004, derived from Discosoma sp.. It is reported to be a somewhat slowly-maturing tandem dimer with low acid sensitivity.
   3754..4326    +  misc_feature   IRES: internal ribosome entry site (IRES) of the encephalomyocarditis virus (EMCV)
   4346..4418    +  CDS            env (fragment): murine leukemia virus gPr80 envelope polyprotein precursor; env; proteolytically cleaved into gp70SU and p15TM subunits
   4460..4885    +  LTR            3' LTR (ΔU3): self-inactivating 3' long terminal repeat (LTR) from Moloney murine leukemia virus
   4954..4994    +  CDS            rop (fragment): Rop protein, which maintains plasmids at low copy number; rop
   5096..5134    +  misc_feature   bom (fragment): basis of mobility region from pBR322
   5151..5480    +  promoter       SV40 promoter: SV40 enhancer and early promoter
   5486..5587    +  misc_feature   bom (fragment): basis of mobility region from pBR322
   5773..6361    -  rep_origin     ori: high-copy-number ColE1/pMB1/pBR322/pUC origin of replication
   6532..7392    -  CDS            AmpR: β-lactamase; bla; confers resistance to ampicillin, carbenicillin, and related antibiotics
   7393..7497    -  promoter       AmpR promoter: bla
   7683..309     +  enhancer       CMV enhancer (across the origin): human cytomegalovirus immediate early enhancer
>Addgene plasmid #37347 | pQC NLS TdTomato IX | depositor full sequence | sequence record 46957 | pQC NLS TdTomato IX sequence 7754 bps
TCCGCGTTACATAACTTACGGTAAATGGCCCGCCTGGCTGACCGCCCAACGACCCCCGCCCATTGACGTC
AATAATGACGTATGTTCCCATAGTAACGCCAATAGGGACTTTCCATTGACGTCAATGGGTGGAGTATTTA
CGGTAAACTGCCCACTTGGCAGTACATCAAGTGTATCATATGCCAAGTACGCCCCCTATTGACGTCAATG
ACGGTAAATGGCCCGCTCTGGCATTATGCCCAGTACATGACCTTATGGGACTTTCCTACTTGGCAGTACA
TCTACGTATTAGTCATCGCTATTACCATGGTGATGCGGTTTTGGCAGTACATCAATGGGCGTGGATAGCG
GTTTGACTCACGGGGATTTCCAAGTCTCCACCCCATTGACGTCAATGGGAGTTTGTTTTGGCACCAAAAT
CAACGGGACTTTCCAAAATGTCGTAACAACTCCGCCCCATTGACGCAAATGGGCGGTAGGCGTGTACGGT
GGGAGGTCTATATAAGCAGAGCTCAATAAAAGAGCCCACAACCCCTCACTCGGCGCGCCAGTCTTCCGAT
AGACTGCGTCGCCCGGGTACCCGTATTCCCAATAAAGCCTCTTGCTGTTTGCATCCGAATCGTGGTCTCG
CTGTTCCTTGGGAGGGTCTCCTCTGAGTGATTGACTACCCACGACGGGGGTCTTTCATTTGGGGGCTCGT
CCGGGATTTGGAGACCCCTGCCCAGGGACCACCGACCCACCACCGGGAGGTAAGCTGGCCAGCAACTTAT
CTGTGTCTGTCCGATTGTCTAGTGTCTATGTTTGATGTTATGCGCCTGCGTCTGTACTAGTTAGCTAACT
AGCTCTGTATCTGGCGGACCCGTGGTGGAACTGACGAGTTCTGAACACCCGGCCGCAACCCTGGGAGACG
TCCCAGGGACTTTGGGGGCCGTTTTTGTGGCCCGACCTGAGGAAGGGAGTCGATGTGGAATCCGACCCCG
TCAGGATATGTGGTTCTGGTAGGAGACGAGAACCTAAAACAGTTCCCGCCTCCGTCTGAATTTTTGCTTT
CGGTTTGGAACCGAAGCCGCGCGTCTTGTCTGCTGCAGCGCTGCAGCATCGTTCTGTGTTGTCTCTGTCT
GACTGTGTTTCTGTATTTGTCTGAAAATTAGGGCCAGACTGTTACCACTCCCTTAAGTTTGACCTTAGGT
CACTGGAAAGATGTCGAGCGGATCGCTCACAACCAGTCGGTAGATGTCAAGAAGAGACGTTGGGTTACCT
TCTGCTCTGCAGAATGGCCAACCTTTAACGTCGGATGGCCGCGAGACGGCACCTTTAACCGAGACCTCAT
CACCCAGGTTAAGATCAAGGTCTTTTCACCTGGCCCGCATGGACACCCAGACCAGGTCCCCTACATCGTG
ACCTGGGAAGCCTTGGCTTTTGACCCCCCTCCCTGGGTCAAGCCCTTTGTACACCCTAAGCCTCCGCCTC
CTCTTCCTCCATCCGCCCCGTCTCTCCCCCTTGAACCTCCTCGTTCGACCCCGCCTCGATCCTCCCTTTA
TCCAGCCCTCACTCCTTCTCTAGGCGCCGGAATTGAAGATCTGGGGGATCGATCCTCTAGAGTCCGTTAC
ATAACTTACGGTAAATGGCCCGCCTGGCTGACCGCCCAACGACCCCCGCCCATTGACGTCAATAATGACG
TATGTTCCCATAGTAACGCCAATAGGGACTTTCCATTGACGTCAATGGGTGGAGTATTTACGGTAAACTG
CCCACTTGGCAGTACATCAAGTGTATCATATGCCAAGTACGCCCCCTATTGACGTCAATGACGGTAAATG
GCCCGCCTGGCATTATGCCCAGTACATGACCTTATGGGACTTTCCTACTTGGCAGTACATCTACGTATTA
GTCATCGCTATTACCATGGTGATGCGGTTTTGGCAGTACATCAATGGGCGTGAATAGCGGTTTGACTCAC
GGGGATTTCCAAGTCTCCACCCCATTGACGTCAATGGGAGTTTGTTTTGGCACCAAAATCAACGGGACTT
TCCAAAATGTCGTAACAACTCCGCCCCATTGACGCAAATGGGCGGTAGGCGTGTACGGTGGGAGGTCTAT
ATAAGCAGAGCTCGTTTAGTGAACCGTCAGATCGCCTGGAGACGCCATCCACGCTGTTTTGACCTCCATA
GAAGACACCGGGACCGATCCAGCCTCCGCGGCCGGGAACGGTGCATTGGAACGCTGCAGGAATTGATCCG
CGGCCGCACCGGTAGGCCTCGTACGCTTAATTAACGGATCCACCATGACTGCTCCAAAGAAGAAGCGTAA
GGTAATGGTGAGCAAGGGCGAGGAGGTCATCAAAGAGTTCATGCGCTTCAAGGTGCGCATGGAGGGCTCC
ATGAACGGCCACGAGTTCGAGATCGAGGGCGAGGGCGAGGGCCGCCCCTACGAGGGCACCCAGACCGCCA
AGCTGAAGGTGACCAAGGGCGGCCCCCTGCCCTTCGCCTGGGACATCCTGTCCCCCCAGTTCATGTACGG
CTCCAAGGCGTACGTGAAGCACCCCGCCGACATCCCCGATTACAAGAAGCTGTCCTTCCCCGAGGGCTTC
AAGTGGGAGCGCGTGATGAACTTCGAGGACGGCGGTCTGGTGACCGTGACCCAGGACTCCTCCCTGCAGG
ACGGCACGCTGATCTACAAGGTGAAGATGCGCGGCACCAACTTCCCCCCCGACGGCCCCGTAATGCAGAA
GAAGACCATGGGCTGGGAGGCCTCCACCGAGCGCCTGTACCCCCGCGACGGCGTGCTGAAGGGCGAGATC
CACCAGGCCCTGAAGCTGAAGGACGGCGGCCACTACCTGGTGGAGTTCAAGACCATCTACATGGCCAAGA
AGCCCGTGCAACTGCCCGGCTACTACTACGTGGACACCAAGCTGGACATCACCTCCCACAACGAGGACTA
CACCATCGTGGAACAGTACGAGCGCTCCGAGGGCCGCCACCACCTGTTCCTGGGGCATGGCACCGGCAGC
ACCGGCAGCGGCAGCTCCGGCACCGCCTCCTCCGAGGACAACAACATGGCCGTCATCAAAGAGTTCATGC
GCTTCAAGGTGCGCATGGAGGGCTCCATGAACGGCCACGAGTTCGAGATCGAGGGCGAGGGCGAGGGCCG
CCCCTACGAGGGCACCCAGACCGCCAAGCTGAAGGTGACCAAGGGCGGCCCCCTGCCCTTCGCCTGGGAC
ATCCTGTCCCCCCAGTTCATGTACGGCTCCAAGGCGTACGTGAAGCACCCCGCCGACATCCCCGATTACA
AGAAGCTGTCCTTCCCCGAGGGCTTCAAGTGGGAGCGCGTGATGAACTTCGAGGACGGCGGTCTGGTGAC
CGTGACCCAGGACTCCTCCCTGCAGGACGGCACGCTGATCTACAAGGTGAAGATGCGCGGCACCAACTTC
CCCCCCGACGGCCCCGTAATGCAGAAGAAGACCATGGGCTGGGAGGCCTCCACCGAGCGCCTGTACCCCC
GCGACGGCGTGCTGAAGGGCGAGATCCACCAGGCCCTGAAGCTGAAGGACGGCGGCCACTACCTGGTGGA
GTTCAAGACCATCTACATGGCCAAGAAGCCCGTGCAACTGCCCGGCTACTACTACGTGGACACCAAGCTG
GACATCACCTCCCACAACGAGGACTACACCATCGTGGAACAGTACGAGCGCTCCGAGGGCCGCCACCACC
TGTTCCTGTACGGCATGGACGAGCTGTACAAGTAAGAATTCCGCCCCTCTCCCTCCCCCCCCCCTAACGT
TACTGGCCGAAGCCGCTTGGAATAAGGCCGGTGTGCGTTTGTCTATATGTTATTTTCCACCATATTGCCG
TCTTTTGGCAATGTGAGGGCCCGGAAACCTGGCCCTGTCTTCTTGACGAGCATTCCTAGGGGTCTTTCCC
CTCTCGCCAAAGGAATGCAAGGTCTGTTGAATGTCGTGAAGGAAGCAGTTCCTCTGGAAGCTTCTTGAAG
ACAAACAACGTCTGTAGCGACCCTTTGCAGGCAGCGGAACCCCCCACCTGGCGACAGGTGCCTCTGCGGC
CAAAAGCCACGTGTATAAGATACACCTGCAAAGGCGGCACAACCCCAGTGCCACGTTGTGAGTTGGATAG
TTGTGGAAAGAGTCAAATGGCTCTCCTCAAGCGTATTCAACAAGGGGCTGAAGGATGCCCAGAAGGTACC
CCATTGTATGGGATCTGATCTGGGGCCTCGGTGCACATGCTTTACATGTGTTTAGTCGAGGTTAAAAAAC
GTCTAGGCCCCCCGAACCACGGGGACGTGGTTTTCCTTTGAAAAACACGATGATAAGCTTGATCACGCGT
CTCGAGATATCAGTGGTCCAGGCTCTAGTTTTGACTCAACAATATCACCAGCTGAAGCCTATAGAGTACG
AGCCATAGATAAAATAAAAGATTTTATTTAGTCTCCAGAAAAAGGGGGGAATGAAAGACCCCACCTGTAG
GTTTGGCAAGCTAGCTTAAGTAACGCCATTTTGCAAGGCATGGAAAAATACATAACTGAGAATAGAGAAG
TTCAGATCAAGGTCAGGAACAGATGGAACAGGGTCGACCCTAGAGAACCATCAGATGTTTCCAGGGTGCC
CCAAGGACCTGAAATGACCCTGTGCCTTATTTGAACTAACCAATCAGTTCGCTTCTCGCTTCTGTTCGCG
CGCTTCTGCTCCCCGAGCTCAATAAAAGAGCCCACAACCCCTCACTCGGGGCGCCAGTCCTCCGATTGAC
TGAGTCGCCCGGGTACCCGTGTATCCAATAAACCCTCTTGCAGTTGCATCCGACTTGTGGTCTCGCTGTT
CCTTGGGAGGGTCTCCTCTGAGTGATTGACTACCCGTCAGCGGGGGTCTTTCATTTGGGGGCTCGTCCGG
GATCGGGAGACCCCTGCCCAGGGACCACCGACCCACCACCGGGAGGTAAGCTGGCTGCCTCGCGCGTTTC
GGTGATGACGGTGAAAACCTCTGACACATGCAGCTCCCGGAGACGGTCACAGCTTGTCTGTAAGCGGATG
CCGGGAGCAGACAAGCCCGTCAGGGCGCGTCAGCGGGTGTTGGCGGGTGTCGGGGCGCAGCCATGACCCA
GTCACGTAGCGATAGCGGAGTGTAGATCCGGCTGTGGAATGTGTGTCAGTTAGGGTGTGGAAAGTCCCCA
GGCTCCCCAGCAGGCAGAAGTATGCAAAGCATGCATCTCAATTAGTCAGCAACCAGGTGTGGAAAGTCCC
CAGGCTCCCCAGCAGGCAGAAGTATGCAAAGCATGCATCTCAATTAGTCAGCAACCATAGTCCCGCCCCT
AACTCCGCCCATCCCGCCCCTAACTCCGCCCAGTTCCGCCCATTCTCCGCCCCATGGCTGACTAATTTTT
TTTATTTATGCAGAGGCCGAGGCCGCCTCGGCCTCTGAGCTATTCCAGAAGTAGTGAGGAGGCTTTTTTG
GAGGCCTAGGCTTTTGCAAAAAGCTTACTGGCTTAACTATGCGGCATCAGAGCAGATTGTACTGAGAGTG
CACCATATGCGGTGTGAAATACCGCACAGATGCGTAAGGAGAAAATACCGCATCAGGCGCTCTTCCGCTT
CCTCGCTCACTGACTCGCTGCGCTCGGTCGTTCGGCTGCGGCGAGCGGTATCAGCTCACTCAAAGGCGGT
AATACGGTTATCCACAGAATCAGGGGATAACGCAGGAAAGAACATGTGAGCAAAAGGCCAGCAAAAGGCC
AGGAACCGTAAAAAGGCCGCGTTGCTGGCGTTTTTCCATAGGCTCCGCCCCCCTGACGAGCATCACAAAA
ATCGACGCTCAAGTCAGAGGTGGCGAAACCCGACAGGACTATAAAGATACCAGGCGTTTCCCCCTGGAAG
CTCCCTCGTGCGCTCTCCTGTTCCGACCCTGCCGCTTACCGGATACCTGTCCGCCTTTCTCCCTTCGGGA
AGCGTGGCGCTTTCTCATAGCTCACGCTGTAGGTATCTCAGTTCGGTGTAGGTCGTTCGCTCCAAGCTGG
GCTGTGTGCACGAACCCCCCGTTCAGCCCGACCGCTGCGCCTTATCCGGTAACTATCGTCTTGAGTCCAA
CCCGGTAAGACACGACTTATCGCCACTGGCAGCAGCCACTGGTAACAGGATTAGCAGAGCGAGGTATGTA
GGCGGTGCTACAGAGTTCTTGAAGTGGTGGCCTAACTACGGCTACACTAGAAGGACAGTATTTGGTATCT
GCGCTCTGCTGAAGCCAGTTACCTTCGGAAAAAGAGTTGGTAGCTCTTGATCCGGCAAACAAACCACCGC
TGGTAGCGGTGGTTTTTTTGTTTGCAAGCAGCAGATTACGCGCAGAAAAAAAGGATCTCAAGAAGATCCT
TTGATCTTTTCTACGGGGTCTGACGCTCAGTGGAACGAAAACTCACGTTAAGGGATTTTGGTCATGAGAT
TATCAAAAAGGATCTTCACCTAGATCCTTTTAAATTAAAAATGAAGTTTTAAATCAATCTAAAGTATATA
TGAGTAAACTTGGTCTGACAGTTACCAATGCTTAATCAGTGAGGCACCTATCTCAGCGATCTGTCTATTT
CGTTCATCCATAGTTGCCTGACTCCCCGTCGTGTAGATAACTACGATACGGGAGGGCTTACCATCTGGCC
CCAGTGCTGCAATGATACCGCGAGACCCACGCTCACCGGCTCCAGATTTATCAGCAATAAACCAGCCAGC
CGGAAGGGCCGAGCGCAGAAGTGGTCCTGCAACTTTATCCGCCTCCATCCAGTCTATTAATTGTTGCCGG
GAAGCTAGAGTAAGTAGTTCGCCAGTTAATAGTTTGCGCAACGTTGTTGCCATTGCTGCAGGCATCGTGG
TGTCACGCTCGTCGTTTGGTATGGCTTCATTCAGCTCCGGTTCCCAACGATCAAGGCGAGTTACATGATC
CCCCATGTTGTGCAAAAAAGCGGTTAGCTCCTTCGGTCCTCCGATCGTTGTCAGAAGTAAGTTGGCCGCA
GTGTTATCACTCATGGTTATGGCAGCACTGCATAATTCTCTTACTGTCATGCCATCCGTAAGATGCTTTT
CTGTGACTGGTGAGTACTCAACCAAGTCATTCTGAGAATAGTGTATGCGGCGACCGAGTTGCTCTTGCCC
GGCGTCAACACGGGATAATACCGCGCCACATAGCAGAACTTTAAAAGTGCTCATCATTGGAAAACGTTCT
TCGGGGCGAAAACTCTCAAGGATCTTACCGCTGTTGAGATCCAGTTCGATGTAACCCACTCGTGCACCCA
ACTGATCTTCAGCATCTTTTACTTTCACCAGCGTTTCTGGGTGAGCAAAAACAGGAAGGCAAAATGCCGC
AAAAAAGGGAATAAGGGCGACACGGAAATGTTGAATACTCATACTCTTCCTTTTTCAATATTATTGAAGC
ATTTATCAGGGTTATTGTCTCATGAGCGGATACATATTTGAATGTATTTAGAAAAATAAACAAATAGGGG
TTCCGCGCACATTTCCCCGAAAAGTGCCACCTGACGTCTAAGAAACCATTATTATCATGACATTAACCTA
TAAAAATAGGCGTATCACGAGGCCCTTTCGTCTTCAAGAATTAGCTTGGCCATTGCATACGTTGTATCCA
TATCATAATATGTACATTTATATTGGCTCATGTCCAACATTACCGCCATGTTGACATTGATTATTGACTA
GTTATTAATAGTAATCAATTACGGGGTCATTAGTTCATAGCCCATATATGGAGT
