>Addgene plasmid #37347 | pQC NLS TdTomato IX | addgene partial sequence | sequence record 50403 | pCEP-fwd 5'-AGAGCTCGTTTAGTGAACCG-3'
CTGTTTTGACCTCCATAGAAGACACCGGGACCGATCCAGCCTCCGCGGCCGGGAACGGTGCATTGGAACG
GACCTGCAGGAATTGATCCGCGGCCGCACCGGTAGGCCTCGTACGCTTAATTAACGGATCCACCATGACT
GCTCCAAAGAAGAAGCGTAAGGTAATGGTGAGCAAGGGCGAGGAGGTCATCAAAGAGTTCATGCGCTTCA
AGGTGCGCATGGAGGGCTCCATGAACGGCCACGAGTTCGAGATCGAGGGCGAGGGCGAGGGCCGCCCCTA
CGAGGGCACCCAGACCGCCAAGCTGAAGGTGACCAAGGGCGGCCCCCTGCCCTTCGCCTGGGACATCCTG
TCCCCCCAGTTCATGTACGGCTCCAAGGCGTACGTGAAGCACCCCGCCGACATCCCCGATTACAAGAAGC
TGTCCTTCCCCGAGGGCTTCAAGTGGGAGCGCGTGATGAACTTCGAGGACGGCGGTCTGGTGACCGTGAC
CCAGGACTCCTCCCTGCAGGACGGCACGCTGATCTACAAGGTGAAGATGCGCGGCACCAACTTCCCCCCC
GACGGCCCCGTAATGCAGAAGAAGACCATGGGCTGGGAGGCCTCCACCGAGCGCCTGTACCCCCGCGACG
GCGTGCTGAAGGGCGAGATCCACCAGGCCCTGAAGCTGAAGGACGGCGGCCACTACCTGGTGGAGTTCAA
GACCATCTACATGGCCAAGAAGCCCGTGCAACTGCCCGGCTACTACTACGTGGACACCAAGCTGGACATC
ACCTCCCACAACGAGGACTACACCATCGTGGAACAGTACGAGCGCTCCGAGGGCCGCCACCACCTGTTCC
TGGGGCATGGCACCGGCAGCACCGGCAGCGGCAGCTCCGGCACCGCC
